Addgene plasmid #62136: pMuLE ENTR U6 n.s shRNA L1-L4
Purpose: MuLE (Multiple Lentiviral Expression) Entry vector containing a U6 promoter and a non-silencing (scrambled) shRNA module. Compatible with MultiSite Gateway cloning
Depositing lab: Ian Frew. Depositing organization: University of Zurich. Publication: A versatile modular vector system for rapid combinatorial mammalian genetics. Albers J, Danzer C, Rechsteiner M, Lehmann H, Brandt LP, Hejhal T, Catalano A, Busenhart P, Goncalves AF, Brandt S, Bode PK, Bode-Lesniewska B, Wild PJ, Frew IJ. J Clin Invest. 2015 Mar 9. pii: 79743. doi: 10.1172/JCI79743. PubMed 25751063.
Backbone
  Vector backbone: N/A
  Vector type: Mammalian Expression, RNAi ; MuLE Gateway Entry Vector
Growth in bacteria
  Bacterial resistance: Kanamycin, 50 μg/mL
  Growth temperature: 37°C
  Growth strain: DH5alpha
  Copy number: High Copy
Gene/Insert
  Gene/Insert name: non-silencing (scrambled) shRNA
  Species: Synthetic
  Promoter: U6
  Cloning method: Gateway Cloning
  Sequencing primers: 5′ M13-fwd; 3′ M13-rev
Terms and licenses: Academic/Nonprofit Terms; Industry Terms: Not Available to Industry
Depositor comments: Please note that the n.s. shRNA contains an additional "C" nucleotide compared to the depositors reference sequence. The sequence between AgeI and EcoRI is 5' -ccggtcCtaaggttaagtcgccctcgctcgagcgagggcgacttaaccttaggtttttg - 3'.
How to cite: pMuLE ENTR U6 n.s shRNA L1-L4 was a gift from Ian Frew (Addgene plasmid # 62136 ; http://n2t.net/addgene:62136 ; RRID:Addgene_62136)
