[The description below was written by a language model from this plasmid's Addgene catalogue record and pLannotate feature annotations shown in this document.]
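Description:
pMuLE ENTR U6 n.s shRNA L1-L4 is a small (about 2.9 kb) Gateway entry plasmid from the MuLE (Multiple Lentiviral Expression) modular cloning system. No named backbone is recorded, but the annotated features match a typical pENTR-style entry vector. These include a high-copy ColE1/pUC-type origin, a kanamycin resistance gene (aph(3')-Ia) for selection in E. coli, rrnB T1 and T2 transcription terminators that shield the cloning region from read-through, a T7 promoter, and short lacI and lacZα remnants that are probably non-functional leftovers of vector construction. M13 forward and reverse primer sites are listed for sequencing across the insert.

The payload is a human U6 RNA polymerase III promoter followed by a synthetic non-silencing (scrambled) short hairpin RNA. The hairpin itself is not annotated in the feature table, but on the circular map it would fall in the short interval between the end of the U6 promoter and attL4. The depositor places it between AgeI and EcoRI sites and notes that it carries one extra C nucleotide relative to their reference sequence. The cassette is flanked by attL1 and attL4 sites. These fix its position and orientation when it is combined with other MuLE entry modules in a MultiSite Gateway LR reaction, producing a lentiviral destination vector that carries several expression or knockdown elements at once. The entry plasmid has no lentiviral elements of its own and serves as a building block. Its usual role is to supply a negative-control shRNA module, matched to gene-targeting U6-shRNA modules, for combinatorial RNAi experiments in mammalian cells.
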