Features (pLannotate 1.2.2; 10 found; start..end, strand, type, name):
     11..106     -  protein_bind   attL4: mutant version of attL; recombination site for the Gateway® LR reaction LR Clonase™
    138..156     -  promoter       T7 promoter: promoter for bacteriophage T7 RNA polymerase
    290..1099    +  CDS            KanR: aminoglycoside phosphotransferase; aph(3')-Ia; confers resistance to kanamycin in bacteria or G418 (Geneticin®) in eukaryotes
   1246..1834    +  rep_origin     ori: high-copy-number ColE1/pMB1/pBR322/pUC origin of replication
   2017..2109    +  CDS            lacI (fragment): lac repressor; lacI; The lac repressor binds to the lac operator to inhibit transcription in E. coli. This inhibition can be relieved by adding lactose or isopropyl-β-D-thiogalactopyranoside (IPTG).
   2164..2191    -  terminator     rrnB T2 terminator: transcription terminator T2 from the E. coli rrnB gene
   2323..2366    +  terminator     rrnB T1 terminator: Escherichia coli rrnB; transcription terminator T1 from the E. coli rrnB gene
   2413..2449    -  CDS            lacZα (fragment): LacZα fragment of β-galactosidase; lacZ fragment
   2465..2564    +  protein_bind   attL1: mutant version of attL; recombination site for the Gateway® LR reaction LR Clonase™
   2607..2848    +  promoter       U6 promoter: RNA polymerase III promoter for human U6 snRNA
>Addgene plasmid #62136 | pMuLE ENTR U6 n.s shRNA L1-L4 | depositor full sequence | sequence record 101420 | Full Sequence
AATTCGCACCCAACTTTTCTATACAAAGTTGGCATTATAAGAAAGCATTGCTTATCAATTTGTTGCAACG
AACAGGTCACTATCAGTCAAAATAAAATCATTATTTGCCATCCAGCTGCAGGGCGGCCGCGATATCCCCT
ATAGTGAGTCGTATTACATGGTCATAGCTGTTTCCTGGCAGCTCTGGCCCGTGTCTCAAAATCTCTGATG
TTACATTGCACAAGATAAAAATATATCATCATGAACAATAAAACTGTCTGCTTACATAAACAGTAATACA
AGGGGTGTTATGAGCCATATTCAACGGGAAACGTCGAGGCCGCGATTAAATTCCAACATGGATGCTGATT
TATATGGGTATAAATGGGCTCGCGATAATGTCGGGCAATCAGGTGCGACAATCTATCGCTTGTATGGGAA
GCCCGATGCGCCAGAGTTGTTTCTGAAACATGGCAAAGGTAGCGTTGCCAATGATGTTACAGATGAGATG
GTCAGACTAAACTGGCTGACGGAATTTATGCCTCTTCCGACCATCAAGCATTTTATCCGTACTCCTGATG
ATGCATGGTTACTCACCACTGCGATCCCCGGAAAAACAGCATTCCAGGTATTAGAAGAATATCCTGATTC
AGGTGAAAATATTGTTGATGCGCTGGCAGTGTTCCTGCGCCGGTTGCATTCGATTCCTGTTTGTAATTGT
CCTTTTAACAGCGATCGCGTATTTCGTCTCGCTCAGGCGCAATCACGAATGAATAACGGTTTGGTTGATG
CGAGTGATTTTGATGACGAGCGTAATGGCTGGCCTGTTGAACAAGTCTGGAAAGAAATGCATAAACTTTT
GCCATTCTCACCGGATTCAGTCGTCACTCATGGTGATTTCTCACTTGATAACCTTATTTTTGACGAGGGG
AAATTAATAGGTTGTATTGATGTTGGACGAGTCGGAATCGCAGACCGATACCAGGATCTTGCCATCCTAT
GGAACTGCCTCGGTGAGTTTTCTCCTTCATTACAGAAACGGCTTTTTCAAAAATATGGTATTGATAATCC
TGATATGAATAAATTGCAGTTTCATTTGATGCTCGATGAGTTTTTCTAATCAGAATTGGTTAATTGGTTG
TAACACTGGCAGAGCATTACGCTGACTTGACGGGACGGCGCAAGCTCATGACCAAAATCCCTTAACGTGA
GTTACGCGTCGTTCCACTGAGCGTCAGACCCCGTAGAAAAGATCAAAGGATCTTCTTGAGATCCTTTTTT
TCTGCGCGTAATCTGCTGCTTGCAAACAAAAAAACCACCGCTACCAGCGGTGGTTTGTTTGCCGGATCAA
GAGCTACCAACTCTTTTTCCGAAGGTAACTGGCTTCAGCAGAGCGCAGATACCAAATACTGTTCTTCTAG
TGTAGCCGTAGTTAGGCCACCACTTCAAGAACTCTGTAGCACCGCCTACATACCTCGCTCTGCTAATCCT
GTTACCAGTGGCTGCTGCCAGTGGCGATAAGTCGTGTCTTACCGGGTTGGACTCAAGACGATAGTTACCG
GATAAGGCGCAGCGGTCGGGCTGAACGGGGGGTTCGTGCACACAGCCCAGCTTGGAGCGAACGACCTACA
CCGAACTGAGATACCTACAGCGTGAGCTATGAGAAAGCGCCACGCTTCCCGAAGGGAGAAAGGCGGACAG
GTATCCGGTAAGCGGCAGGGTCGGAACAGGAGAGCGCACGAGGGAGCTTCCAGGGGGAAACGCCTGGTAT
CTTTATAGTCCTGTCGGGTTTCGCCACCTCTGACTTGAGCGTCGATTTTTGTGATGCTCGTCAGGGGGGC
GGAGCCTATGGAAAAACGCCAGCAACGCGGCCTTTTTACGGTTCCTGGCCTTTTGCTGGCCTTTTGCTCA
CATGTTCTTTCCTGCGTTATCCCCTGATTCTGTGGATAACCGTATTACCGCCTTTGAGTGAGCTGATACC
GCTCGCCGCAGCCGAACGACCGAGCGCAGCGAGTCAGTGAGCGAGGAAGCGGAAGAGCGCCCAATACGCA
AACCGCCTCTCCCCGCGCGTTGGCCGATTCATTAATGCAGCTGGCACGACAGGTTTCCCGACTGGAAAGC
GGGCAGTGAGCGCAACGCAATTAATACGCGTACCGCTAGCCAGGAAGAGTTTGTAGAAACGCAAAAAGGC
CATCCGTCAGGATGGCCTTCTGCTTAGTTTGATGCCTGGCAGTTTATGGCGGGCGTCCTGCCCGCCACCC
TCCGGGCCGTTGCTTCACAACGTTCAAATCCGCTCCCGGCGGATTTGTCCTACTCAGGAGAGCGTTCACC
GACAAACAACAGATAAAACGAAAGGCCCAGTCTTCCGACTGAGCCTTTCGTTTTATTTGATGCCTGGCAG
TTCCCTACTCTCGCGTTAACGCTAGCATGGATGTTTTCCCAGTCACGACGTTGTAAAACGACGGCCAGTC
TTAAGCTCGGGCCCCAAATAATGATTTTATTTTGACTGATAGTGACCTGTTCGTTGCAACAAATTGATGA
GCAATGCTTTTTTATAATGCCAACTTTGTACAAAAAAGCAGGCTCTATCGATCCGAGACTAGCCTCGAGC
GGCCGCCCCCTTCACCGAGGGCCTATTTCCCATGATTCCTTCATATTTGCATATACGNNTACAAGGCTGT
TAGAGAGATAATTGGAATTAATTTGACTGTAAACACAAAGATATTAGTACAAAATACGTGACGTAGAAAG
TAATAATTTCTTGGGTAGTTTGCAGTTTTAAAATTATGTTTTAAAATGGACTATCATATGCTTACCGTAA
CTTGAAAGTATTTCGATTTCTTGGCTTTATATATCTTGTGGAAAGGACGAAACACCGGTCTAAGGTTAAG
TCGCCCTCGCTCGAGCGAGGGCGACTTAACCTTAGGTTTNTG
