>Addgene plasmid #62136 | pMuLE ENTR U6 n.s shRNA L1-L4 | addgene partial sequence | sequence record 108831 | M13-F20 5'-TGTAAAACGACGGCCAGT-3'
GACTGATAGTGACCTGTTCGTTGCAACAAATTGATGAGCAATGCTTTTTTATAATGCCAACTTTGTACAA
AAAAGCAGGCTCTATCGATCCGAGACTAGCCTCGAGCGGCCGCCCCCTTCACCGAGGGCCTATTTCCCAT
GATTCCTTCATATTTGCATATACGATACAAGGCTGTTAGAGAGATAATTGGAATTAATTTGACTGTAAAC
ACAAAGATATTAGTACAAAATACGTGACGTAGAAAGTAATAATTTCTTGGGTAGTTTGCAGTTTTAAAAT
TATGTTTTAAAATGGACTATCATATGCTTACCGTAACTTGAAAGTATTTCGATTTCTTGGCTTTATATAT
CTTGTGGAAAGGACGAAACACCGGTC
