>Addgene plasmid #62136 | pMuLE ENTR U6 n.s shRNA L1-L4 | addgene partial sequence | sequence record 108832 | M13-Rev 5'-CAGGAAACAGCTATGACC-3'
GACTTAACCTTAGGTTTTTGAATTCGCACCCAACTTTTCTATACAAAGTTGGCATTATAAGAAAGCATTG
CTTATCAATTTGTTGCAACGAACAGGTCACTATCAGTCAAAATAAAATCATTATTTGCCATCCAGCTGCA
GGGCGGCCGCG
